>Addgene plasmid #36245 | TBRE-TK-Luc-MUT | addgene partial sequence | sequence record 46337 | LucNrev 5'-CCTTATGCAGTTGCTCTCC-3'
CGGGCCTTTCTTTATGTTTTTGGCGTCTTCCATTTTACCAACAGTACCGGAATGCCAAGCTCCTCGAGAT
CTGCGGCACGCTGTTGACGCTGTTAAGCGGGTCGCTGCAGGGTCGCTCGGTGTTCGAGGCCACACGCGTC
ACCTTAATATGCGAAGTGGACCTCGGACCGCGCCGCCCCGACTGCATCTGCGTGTTCGAATTCGCCAATG
ACAAGACGCTGGGCGGGGCCGGATCCAATTTGGGACCTAGGTCCCAAATTAATTTGGGACCTAGGTCCCA
AATTAAGCTTGGCACTGGCCGTCGTTTTACAACGTCGTGACTGGGAAAACCCTGGCGTTACCCAACTTAA
TCGCCTTGCAGCACATCCCCCTTTCGCCAGCTGGCGTAATAGCGAAGAGGCCCGCACCGATCGCCCTTCC
CAACAGTTGCGCAGCCTGAATGGCGAATGGCGATTCC
[38 nt withheld, positions 458-495]
C
[104 nt withheld, positions 497-600]
