[The description below was written by a language model from this plasmid's Addgene catalogue record.]
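Description:
TBRE-TK-Luc-MUT is a mammalian luciferase reporter plasmid built on the pTK-luc backbone (about 6.8 kb without the insert). It is propagated in E. coli under ampicillin selection. The record does not state the origin of replication or copy number, and no feature table is provided, so other backbone elements cannot be described.

The insert consists of two copies of the Brachyury T-box binding site (the palindromic T-box response element, TBRE), cloned between HindIII and BamHI sites that both remain intact. The sites lie next to the TK minimal promoter, which drives the backbone-encoded luciferase. A minimal promoter of this kind gives only low basal transcription by itself, so reporter output depends largely on transcription factors recruited to the adjacent response elements. In this MUT version, both half-sites of the palindrome have been altered: the core CAC triplet is changed to GGG and the complementary GTG to CCC. These are positions expected to matter for T-box protein recognition, so the changes are presumably intended to abolish binding.

The construct therefore most likely serves as the negative-control partner to a corresponding wild-type TBRE reporter. Comparing the two in transfection assays would show whether activation or repression of luciferase by T-box factors or their cofactors depends on an intact binding site. The associated publication concerns RIPPLY3, a retinoic acid-inducible repressor involved in setting the borders of the pre-placodal ectoderm. This fits use of the plasmid to test the sequence specificity of T-box-dependent transcriptional regulation, although the record does not specify the exact experiments.
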