Addgene plasmid #36245: TBRE-TK-Luc-MUT
Depositing lab: Bruce Blumberg. Publication: RIPPLY3 is a retinoic acid-inducible repressor required for setting the borders of the pre-placodal ectoderm. Janesick A, Shiotsugu J, Taketani M, Blumberg B. Development. 2012 Mar;139(6):1213-24. 10.1242/dev.071456 PubMed 22354841.
Backbone
  Vector backbone: pTK-luc
  Backbone size w/o insert (bp): 6800
  Vector type: Mammalian Expression
Growth in bacteria
  Bacterial resistance: Ampicillin, 100 μg/mL
  Growth temperature: 37°C
  Growth strain: DH5alpha
  Copy number: Unknown
Gene/Insert
  Gene/Insert name: Two copies of the Brachyury T-box site
  Mutation: Mutations in the Brachyury palindromic element:CAC-->GGG and GTG-->CCC
  Promoter: TK minimal promoter
  Tag / fusion protein: Luciferase (C terminal on backbone)
  Cloning method: Restriction Enzyme; 5′ cloning site HindIII (not destroyed); 3′ cloning site BamHI (not destroyed)
  Sequencing primers: 5′ n/a; 3′ Luc_N_Rev
Terms and licenses: Academic/Nonprofit Terms; Industry Terms: Not Available to Industry
Depositor comments: Mutated Brachyury palindromic element: AATTTGGGACCTAGGTCCCAAATT
How to cite: TBRE-TK-Luc-MUT was a gift from Bruce Blumberg (Addgene plasmid # 36245 ; http://n2t.net/addgene:36245 ; RRID:Addgene_36245)
